Addgene plasmid #222547: pPB-cT3G-cERP2-MYBL1
Purpose: PiggyBac transposon plasmid for doxycycline inducible expression of MYBL1
Depositing lab: George Church. Depositing organization: Harvard Medical School. Publication: Induction of Meiosis from Human Pluripotent Stem Cells. Pierson Smela M, Adams J, Ma C, Breimann L, Widocki U, Shioda T, Church GM. bioRxiv 2024.05.31.596483 10.1101/2024.05.31.596483.
Backbone
  Vector backbone: pPB-cT3G-cERP2
  Vector type: Mammalian Expression
  Selectable markers: Puromycin
Growth in bacteria
  Bacterial resistance: Ampicillin, 100 μg/mL
  Growth temperature: 37°C
  Growth strain: DH5alpha
  Copy number: High Copy
Gene/Insert
  Gene/Insert name: MYBL1
  Species: H. sapiens (human)
  Entrez Gene: MYBL1 (a.k.a. A-MYB, AMYB)
  Cloning method: Gateway Cloning
Terms and licenses: Academic/Nonprofit Terms; Industry Terms: Not Available to Industry
Depositor comments: Please visit https://doi.org/10.1101/2024.05.31.596483 for bioRxiv preprint.
How to cite: pPB-cT3G-cERP2-MYBL1 was a gift from George Church (Addgene plasmid # 222547 ; http://n2t.net/addgene:222547 ; RRID:Addgene_222547)
