[The description below was written by a language model from this plasmid's Addgene catalogue record and pLannotate feature annotations shown in this document.]
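Description:
pPB-cT3G-cERP2-MYBL1 is a mammalian expression plasmid built on the pPB-cT3G-cERP2 backbone and designed as a PiggyBac transposon donor for doxycycline-inducible expression of human MYBL1 (A-MYB), a sequence-specific transcription factor described as a master regulator of male meiosis through its activation of piRNA precursor and piRNA-pathway genes. In bacteria it is maintained at high copy from a ColE1/pUC-type origin with ampicillin resistance (bla). The short lacZα, lacI, rop and bom matches, along with the lac promoter/operator region, appear to be cloning-vector remnants rather than functional parts. The feature table does not annotate the PiggyBac terminal repeats, so their positions cannot be given from this record, although the stated purpose implies that they flank the mammalian cassettes and allow transposase-mediated genomic integration.

The plasmid is an all-in-one Tet-On design with two divergently oriented units. In one, a third-generation Tet-responsive (TRE3G-type) promoter drives the MYBL1 coding sequence, which was introduced by Gateway cloning and is flanked by attB1 and attB2 sites, followed by an SV40 polyadenylation signal. Brief hits to an HA tag, the SNR52 promoter and a gRNA scaffold downstream of attB2 are very short fragments and should not be read as functional elements. In the other unit, a CMV enhancer fused to the EF-1α core promoter constitutively drives a reverse tetracycline transactivator (rtTA3-like, with VP16-derived activation repeats) followed by the puromycin N-acetyltransferase gene and a second SV40 poly(A) signal. How the two coding sequences are linked is not annotated. Puromycin selects stably integrated cells, and doxycycline then switches on MYBL1. The associated work concerns induction of meiosis from human pluripotent stem cells.
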