Features (pLannotate 1.2.2; 27 found; start..end, strand, type, name):
      8..256     +  promoter       TRE3GV promoter (fragment): 3rd-generation Tet-responsive promoter that can be activated by binding of Tet-On® 3G, optimized for retroviral and lentiviral vectors
    263..304     +  promoter       tight TRE promoter (fragment): Tet-responsive promoter PTight, consisting of seven tet operator sequences followed by the minimal CMV promoter
    368..385     +  protein_bind   attB1 (fragment): mutant version of attB; core recombination site for the Gateway® BP reaction BP Clonase™
    394..2469    +  CDS            MYBL1 (fragment): MYBA_HUMAN - Also known as AMYB. Experimental evidence at protein level: Swiss-Prot protein existence level 1. Transcription factor that specifically recognizes the sequence 5'-YAAC[GT]G-3' (PubMed:8058310, PubMed:7987850). Acts as a master regulator of male meiosis by promoting expression of piRNAs: activates expression of both piRNA precursor RNAs and expression of protein-coding genes involved in piRNA metabolism (By similarity). The piRNA metabolic process mediates the repression of transposable elements during meiosis by forming complexes composed of piRNAs and Piwi proteins and governs t
   2477..2494    -  protein_bind   attB2 (fragment): mutant version of attB; core recombination site for the Gateway® BP reaction BP Clonase™
   2497..2525    +  CDS            3xHA (fragment): three tandem HA epitope tags
   2563..2585    +  promoter       SNR52 promoter (fragment): promoter for the S. cerevisiae small nucleolar RNA gene SNR52
   2606..2629    +  misc_RNA       gRNA scaffold (fragment): guide RNA scaffold for the Streptococcus pyogenes CRISPR/Cas9 system
   2690..2824    -  polyA_signal   SV40 poly(A) signal: SV40 polyadenylation signal
   3137..3294    +  CDS            lacZα (fragment): LacZα fragment of β-galactosidase; lacZ fragment
   3300..3399    -  misc_feature   bom (fragment): basis of mobility region from pBR322
   3503..3538    -  CDS            rop (fragment): Rop protein, which maintains plasmids at low copy number; rop
   3634..3738    +  promoter       AmpR promoter: bla
   3739..4599    +  CDS            AmpR: β-lactamase; bla; confers resistance to ampicillin, carbenicillin, and related antibiotics
   4770..5358    +  rep_origin     ori: high-copy-number ColE1/pMB1/pBR322/pUC origin of replication
   5541..5633    +  CDS            lacI (fragment): lac repressor; lacI; The lac repressor binds to the lac operator to inhibit transcription in E. coli. This inhibition can be relieved by adding lactose or isopropyl-β-D-thiogalactopyranoside (IPTG).
   5639..5722    +  CDS            lacI (fragment): lac repressor; lacI; The lac repressor binds to the lac operator to inhibit transcription in E. coli. This inhibition can be relieved by adding lactose or isopropyl-β-D-thiogalactopyranoside (IPTG).
   5735..5756    +  protein_bind   CAP binding site: CAP binding activates transcription in the presence of cAMP. E. coli catabolite activator protein
   5771..5801    +  promoter       lac promoter: promoter for the E. coli lac operon
   5809..5825    +  protein_bind   lac operator: The lac repressor binds to the lac operator to inhibit transcription in E. coli. This inhibition can be relieved by adding lactose or isopropyl-β-D-thiogalactopyranoside (IPTG). lac repressor encoded by lacI
   6113..6194    -  polyA_signal   SV40 poly(A) signal: SV40 polyadenylation signal
   6217..6300    -  CDS            large T antigen (fragment): large T antigen from SV40 (simian virus 40)
   6314..6910    -  CDS            pac: PUAC_STRAD - Protein predicted: Swiss-Prot protein existence level 4. Detoxification of puromycin. From Streptomyces alboniger.
   6983..7093    -  CDS            VP48: 3 tandem repeats of the minimal activation domain of herpes simplex virus VP16 (Cheng et al., 2013)
   7023..7720    -  CDS            rtTA3 (fragment): reverse tetracycline transactivator 3 activates expression from Tet-responsive promoters in the presence of doxycycline
   7773..7984    -  promoter       EF-1α core promoter: core promoter for human elongation factor EF-1α
   7985..8364    -  enhancer       CMV enhancer: human cytomegalovirus immediate early enhancer
>Addgene plasmid #222547 | pPB-cT3G-cERP2-MYBL1 | addgene full sequence | sequence record 442474 | Addgene NGS Result
TCACCTCGAGTTTACTCCCTATCAGTGATAGAGAACGTATGAAGAGTTTACTCCCTATCAGTGATAGAGA
ACGTATGCAGACTTTACTCCCTATCAGTGATAGAGAACGTATAAGGAGTTTACTCCCTATCAGTGATAGA
GAACGTATGACCAGTTTACTCCCTATCAGTGATAGAGAACGTATCTACAGTTTACTCCCTATCAGTGATA
GAGAACGTATATCCAGTTTACTCCCTATCAGTGATAGAGAACGTATAAGCTTGCCTATATAAGCAGAGCT
CGTTTAGTGAACCGTCAGATCGCCTGGAGACGCCATCCACGCTGTTTTGACCTCCATAGAAGACACCGGG
ACCGATCCAGCCTACCACAAGTTTGTACAAAAAAGTTGGCACCATGGCGAAGAGGTCGCGCAGTGAGGAT
GAGGATGATGACCTTCAGTATGCCGATCATGATTATGAAGTACCACAACAAAAAGGACTGAAGAAACTCT
GGAACAGAGTAAAATGGACAAGGGACGAGGATGATAAATTAAAGAAGTTGGTTGAACAACATGGAACTGA
TGATTGGACTCTAATTGCTAGTCATCTTCAAAATCGCTCTGATTTTCAGTGCCAGCATCGATGGCAGAAA
GTTTTAAATCCTGAATTGATAAAGGGTCCTTGGACTAAAGAAGAAGATCAGAGGGTTATTGAATTAGTTC
AGAAATATGGGCCAAAAAGATGGTCTTTAATTGCAAAACATTTAAAAGGAAGAATAGGCAAGCAGTGTAG
AGAAAGATGGCATAATCATCTGAATCCTGAGGTAAAGAAATCTTCCTGGACAGAAGAGGAGGACAGGATC
ATCTATGAAGCACATAAGCGGTTGGGAAATCGTTGGGCAGAAATTGCCAAACTACTTCCAGGAAGGACTG
ATAATTCTATCAAAAATCATTGGAATTCTACTATGCGAAGAAAAGTGGAACAGGAGGGCTATTTACAAGA
TGGAATAAAATCAGAACGATCTTCATCTAAACTTCAACACAAACCTTGTGCAGCTATGGATCATATGCAA
ACCCAGAATCAGTTTTACATACCTGTTCAGATCCCTGGGTATCAGTATGTGTCACCTGAAGGCAATTGTA
TAGAACATGTTCAGCCTACTTCTGCCTTTATTCAGCAACCCTTCATTGATGAAGATCCTGATAAGGAAAA
GAAAATAAAGGAACTTGAGATGCTTCTTATGTCAGCTGAGAATGAAGTTAGAAGAAAGCGAATTCCATCA
CAGCCTGGAAGTTTTTCTAGCTGGTCTGGTAGTTTCCTCATGGATGATAACATGTCTAATACTCTAAATA
GCCTTGACGAGCACACTAGTGAGTTTTACAGTATGGATGAAAATCAGCCTGTGTCTGCTCAGCAGAATTC
ACCCACAAAGTTCCTGGCCGTGGAGGCAAACGCTGTGTTATCCTCTTTGCAGACCATCCCAGAATTTGCA
GAGACTCTAGAACTTATTGAATCTGATCCTGTAGCATGGAGTGACGTTACCAGTTTTGATATTTCTGATG
CTGCTGCTTCTCCTATCAAATCCACCCCAGTTAAATTAATGAGAATTCAGCACAATGAAGGAGCCATGGA
ATGCCAATTTAACGTCAGTCTTGTACTTGAAGGGAAAAAAAACACTTGTAATGGTGGCAACAGTGAAGCT
GTTCCTTTAACATCCCCAAATATAGCCAAGTTTAGCACTCCACCAGCCATCCTCAGAAAGAAGAGAAAAA
TGCGAGTGGGTCATTCCCCAGGCAGCGAACTTAGGGATGGCTCATTGAACGATGGTGGTAATATGGCGCT
AAAACATACACCACTGAAAACACTACCATTTTCTCCTTCACAGTTTTTCAACACATGTCCTGGTAATGAA
CAACTTAATATAGAAAATCCTTCATTTACATCAACCCCTATTTGTGGGCAGAAAGCTCTCATTACAACTC
CTCTTCATAAGGAAACAACTCCCAAAGATCAAAAGGAAAATGTAGGGTTTAGAACACCTACTATTAGAAG
ATCTATACTGGGTACCACACCAAGAACTCCTACTCCTTTTAAGAATGCGCTTGCTGCTCAGGAGAAAAAA
TATGGACCTCTTAAAATTGTGTCCCAGCCACTTGCTTTCTTGGAAGAAGATATTCGGGAAGTTTTAAAAG
AAGAAACTGGAACAGACCTATTCCTCAAAGAGGAAGATGAACCTGCTTACAAAAGCTGCAAACAAGAGAA
TACCGCTTCTGGGAAGAAAGTCAGAAAATCACTAGTCTTAGATAATTGGGAAAAAGAAGAATCAGGCACT
CAACTGTTGACTGAAGACATTTCAGACATGCAGTCAAATTGTGAATGGGAAACAGTGGTTTATGGGAAGA
CAGAAGACCAACTTATTATGACTGAACAAGCAAGAAGATATCTGAGTACTTACACAGCTACCAGTAGTAC
TTCAAGAGCTCTCATACTGTTGCCAACTTTCTTGTACAAAGTGGTATACCCATACGATGTTCCAGATTAC
GCTTAGTAATGAGAAATACTCAGAAGATGTCACTCACCATAGTCCGCAGTGAAAGATAAATGATCTCTTT
GTCGTATGGTGTCAAGTTTTAGAGCTAGAAATAGCAAGTAGGCCACTGAGCAAGAACTATGAATGAGATC
TTTAGACATATTGCGGCCGCTTTCTCCGCGATCCAGACATGATAAGATACATTGATGAGTTTGGACAAAC
CAAAACTAGAATGCAGTGAAAAAAATGCCTTATTTGTGAAATTTGTGATGCTATTGCCTTATTTGTAACC
ATTATAAGCTGCAATAAACAAGTTATCTATAACAAGAAAATATATATATAATAAGTTATCACGTAAGTAG
AACATGAAATAACAATATAATTATCGTATGAGTTAAATCTTAAAAGTCACGTAAAAGATAATCATGCGTC
ATTTTGACTCACGCGGTCGTTATAGTTCAAAATCAGTGACACTTACCGCATTGACAAGCACGCCTCACGG
GAGCTCCAAGCGGCGACTGAGATGTCCTAAATGCACAGCGACGGATTCGCGCTATTTAGAAAGAGAGAGC
AATATTTCAAGAATGCATGCGTCAATTTTACGCAGACTATCTTTCTAGGGTTAAGAATTCACTGGCCGTC
GTTTTACAACGTCGTGACTGGGAAAACCCTGGCGTTACCCAACTTAATCGCCTTGCAGCACATCCCCCTT
TCGCCAGCTGGCGTAATAGCGAAGAGGCCCGCACCGATCGCCCTTCCCAACAGTTGCGCAGCCTGAATGG
CGAATGGCGCCTGATGCGGTATTTTCTCCTTACGCATCTGTGCGGTATTTCACACCGCATATGGTGCACT
CTCAGTACAATCTGCTCTGATGCCGCATAGTTAAGCCAGCCCCGACACCCGCCAACACCCGCTGACGCGC
CCTGACGGGCTTGTCTGCTCCCGGCATCCGCTTACAGACAAGCTGTGACCATGTCTCCGGGAGCTGCATG
TGTCAGAGGTTTTCACCGTCATCACCGAAACACGCGAGTTCGAAAGGGCCTCGTGATACGCCTATTTTTA
TAGGTTAATGTCATGATAATAATGGTTTCTTAGACGTCAGGTGGCACTTTTCGGGGAAATGTGCGCGGAA
CCCCTATTTGTTTATTTTTCTAAATACATTCAAATATGTATCCGCTCATGAGACAATAACCCTGATAAAT
GCTTCAATAATATTGAAAAAGGAAGAGTATGAGTATTCAACATTTCCGTGTCGCCCTTATTCCCTTTTTT
GCGGCATTTTGCCTTCCTGTTTTTGCTCACCCAGAAACGCTGGTGAAAGTAAAAGATGCTGAAGATCAGT
TGGGTGCACGAGTGGGTTACATCGAACTGGATCTCAACAGCGGTAAGATCCTTGAGAGTTTTCGCCCCGA
AGAACGTTTTCCAATGATGAGCACTTTTAAAGTTCTGCTATGTGGCGCGGTATTATCCCGTATTGACGCC
GGGCAAGAGCAACTCGGTCGCCGCATACACTATTCTCAGAATGACTTGGTTGAGTACTCACCAGTCACAG
AAAAGCATCTTACGGATGGCATGACAGTAAGAGAATTATGCAGTGCTGCCATAACCATGAGTGATAACAC
TGCGGCCAACTTACTTCTGACAACGATCGGAGGACCGAAGGAGCTAACCGCTTTTTTGCACAACATGGGG
GATCATGTAACTCGCCTTGATCGTTGGGAACCGGAGCTGAATGAAGCCATACCAAACGACGAGCGTGACA
CCACGATGCCTGTAGCAATGGCAACAACGTTGCGCAAACTATTAACTGGCGAACTACTTACTCTAGCTTC
CCGGCAACAATTAATAGACTGGATGGAGGCGGATAAAGTTGCAGGACCACTTCTGCGCTCGGCCCTTCCG
GCTGGCTGGTTTATTGCTGATAAATCTGGAGCCGGTGAGCGTGGTTCACGCGGTATCATTGCAGCACTGG
GGCCAGATGGTAAGCCCTCCCGTATCGTAGTTATCTACACGACGGGGAGTCAGGCAACTATGGATGAACG
AAATAGACAGATCGCTGAGATAGGTGCCTCACTGATTAAGCATTGGTAACTGTCAGACCAAGTTTACTCA
TATATACTTTAGATTGATTTAAAACTTCATTTTTAATTTAAAAGGATCTAGGTGAAGATCCTTTTTGATA
ATCTCATGACCAAAATCCCTTAACGTGAGTTTTCGTTCCACTGAGCGTCAGACCCCGTAGAAAAGATCAA
AGGATCTTCTTGAGATCCTTTTTTTCTGCGCGTAATCTGCTGCTTGCAAACAAAAAAACCACCGCTACCA
GCGGTGGTTTGTTTGCCGGATCAAGAGCTACCAACTCTTTTTCCGAAGGTAACTGGCTTCAGCAGAGCGC
AGATACCAAATACTGTTCTTCTAGTGTAGCCGTAGTTAGGCCACCACTTCAAGAACTCTGTAGCACCGCC
TACATACCTCGCTCTGCTAATCCTGTTACCAGTGGCTGCTGCCAGTGGCGATAAGTCGTGTCTTACCGGG
TTGGACTCAAGACGATAGTTACCGGATAAGGCGCAGCGGTCGGGCTGAACGGGGGGTTCGTGCACACAGC
CCAGCTTGGAGCGAACGACCTACACCGAACTGAGATACCTACAGCGTGAGCTATGAGAAAGCGCCACGCT
TCCCGAAGGGAGAAAGGCGGACAGGTATCCGGTAAGCGGCAGGGTCGGAACAGGAGAGCGCACGAGGGAG
CTTCCAGGGGGAAACGCCTGGTATCTTTATAGTCCTGTCGGGTTTCGCCACCTCTGACTTGAGCGTCGAT
TTTTGTGATGCTCGTCAGGGGGGCGGAGCCTATGGAAAAACGCCAGCAACGCGGCCTTTTTACGGTTCCT
GGCCTTTTGCTGGCCTTTTGCTCACATGTTCTTTCCTGCGTTATCCCCTGATTCTGTGGATAACCGTATT
ACCGCCTTTGAGTGAGCTGATACCGCTCGCCGCAGCCGAACGACCGAGCGCAGCGAGTCAGTGAGCGAGG
AAGCGGATGAGCGCCCAATACGCAAACCGCCTCTCACCGCGCGTTGGCCGATTCATTAATGCAGCTGGCA
CGACAGGTTTCCCGACTGGAAAGCGGGCAGTGAGCGCAACGCAAACCGCCTCTCCCCGCGCGTTGGCCGA
TTCATTAATGCAGCTGGCACGACAGGTTTCCCGACTGGAAAGCGGGCAGTGAGCGCAACGCAATTAATGT
GAGTTAGCTCACTCATTAGGCACCCCAGGCTTTACACTTTATGCTTCCGGCTCGTATGTTGTGTGGAATT
GTGAGCGGATAACAATTTCACACAGGAAACAGCTATGACCATGATTACGCCAAGGTCGACTTAACCCTAG
AAAGATAATCATATTGTGACGTACGTTAAAGATAATCATGCGTAAAATTGACGCATGTGTTTTATCGGTC
TGTATATCGAGGTTTATTTATTAATTTGAATAGATATTAAGTTTTATTATATTTACACTTACATACTAAT
AATAAATTCAACAAACAATTTATTTATGTTTATTTATTTATTAAAAAAAAACAAAAACTCAAAATTTCTT
CTATAAAGTAACAAAACTTTTAGCAGTGAAAAAAATGCTTTATTTGTGAAATTTGTGATGCTATTGCTTT
ATTTGTAACCATTATAAGCTGCAATAAACAAGTTAACAACAACAATTGCATTCATTTTATGTTTCAGGTT
CAGGGGGAGGTGTGGGAGGTTTTTTAAAGCAAGTAAAACCTCTACAAATGTGGTATGGCTGATTATGATC
CTCTGGAGATTCATGCGCCAGGTTTTCTGGTCATGCACCACGTTCGTGGGCCCTCAGGAACCTCCACGTC
AGCGGTAACTGTGAAGCCCAGTCGCTCGTAAAAAGGAAGATTCCGGGGAGCACTGGTTTCGAGGAACGCC
GGCACGCCAGCCCGTTCCGCGGCCTCAACACCAGGAAGAACGACAGCGCTTCCCAAACCTTTACCTTGGT
GATCTGGGCTGACACCGACAGTGGCAAGAAACCACGCAGGCTCCTTTGGTCTATGAGGAGCCAGCAAGCC
CTCCATTTGCTGTTGTGCCGCCAACCTACTCCCTGACAGCTCGGCCATCCGCGGACCTATTTCCGCGAAC
ACTGCGCCGGCTTCGACGCTTTCCGGAGTAGTCCAGACCGCAACTGCGGCACCATCGTCCGCAACCCAAA
CTTTACCAATGTCCAGACCCACGCGCGTAAGAAACAGCTCTTGCAACTCAGTTACCCTCTCTATGTGTCT
GTCCGGATCTACGGTATGGCGGGTCGCTGGATAATCTGCAAATGCTGCGGCAAGTGTTCGGACAGCCCGT
GGTACATCGTCACGGGTAGCGAGCCTAACAGTGGGCTTATATTCCGTCATGGGGCCGGGGTTCTCCTCCA
CGTCGCCGGCCTGCTTCAGCAGGCTGAAGTTGGTGGCGCCGCTGCCCCCGGGGAGCATGTCAAGGTCAAA
ATCGTCAAGAGCGTCAGCAGGCAGCATATCAAGGTCAAAGTCGTCAAGGGCATCGGCTGGGAGCATGTCT
AAGTCAAAATCGTCAAGGGCGTCGGTCGGCCCGCCGCTTTCGCACTTTAGCTGTTTCTCCAGGCCACATA
TGATTAGTTCCAGGCCGAAAAGGAAGGCAGGTTCGGCTCCCTGCCGGTCGAACAGCTCAATTGCTTGTTT
CAGAAGTGGGGGCATAGAATCGGTGGTAGGTGTCTCTCTTTCCTCTTTTGCTACTTGATGCTCCTGTTCC
TCCAATACGCAGCCCAGTGTAAAGTGGCCCACGGCGGACAGAGCGTACAGTGCGTTCTCCAGGGAGAAGC
CTTGCTGACACAGGAACGCGAGCTGATTTTCCAGGGTTTCGTACTGTTTCTCTGTTGGGCGGGTGCCGAG
ATGCACTTTAGCCCCGTCACGATGTGAGAGGAGAGCACAGCGGTATGACTTGGCGTTGTTCCGCAGAAAG
TCTTGCCATGACTCGCCTTCCAGGGGGCAGGAGTGGGTATGATGCCTGTCCAGCATCTCGATTGGCAGGG
CATCGAGCAGGGCCCGCTTGTTCTTCACGTGCCAGTACAGGGTAGGCTGCTCAACTCCCAGCTTTTGAGC
GAGTTTCCTTGTCGTCAGGCCTTCGATACCGACTCCATTGAGTAATTCCAGAGCAGAGTTTATGACTTTG
CTCTTGTCCAGTCTAGACATCTTATCGTCATCGTCTTTGTAATCCATGGTGGCGGATCCCGCGTCACGAC
ACCTGTGTTCTGGCGGCAAACCCGTTGCGAAAAAGAACGTTCACGGCGACTACTGCACTTATATACGGTT
CTCCCCCACCCTCGGGAAAAAGGCGGAGCCAGTACACGACATCACTTTCCCAGTTTACCCCGCGCCACCT
TCTCTAGGCACCGGTTCAATTGCCGACCCCTCCCCCCAACTTCTCGGGCACTGTGGGCCATGTGCGCTCT
GCCCCATGGTAATAGCCATGACTAATACGTAGATGTACTGCCAAGTAGGAAAGTGCCATAAGGTCATGTA
CTGGGCATAATGCCAGGCGGGCCATTTACCGTCATTGACGTCAATAGGGGGCGTACTTGGCATATGATAC
ACTTGATGTACTGCCAAGTGGGCAGTTTACCGTAAATACTCCACCCATTGACGTCAATGGAAAGTGCCTA
TTGGCGTTACTATGGGAACATACGTCATTATTGACGTCAATGGGCGGGGGTCGTTGGGCGGTCAGCCAGG
CGGGCCATTTACCGTAAGTTATGTAACGCGGAACTCCATATATGGGCTATGAACTAATGACCCCGTAATT
GATTACTATTAATAACTAGTCAATAATCAATGTCATAAGCTCTAATCGCATAATCGAGCTAAGAGCGATT
AATATGCTTAGCTAGCTTAGCTAAGCTAGATTTCTCTATTCTCCCACAATATATAGCAGCTATTAGCTTA
GCAGTCCGAATACGATCGTCCACGATCCATAAGCGTAACACATTTGAGTAGCGACTGACGGGCACCGGAG
CCACTCGAGTGGAATTA
